Addgene plasmid #237012: SRSF1-HaloTag Vector
Purpose: Express SRSF1-HaloTag(R) Fusion Protein in Mammalian Cells under a CMV promoter
Depositing lab: Promega Corporation.
Backbone
  Vector backbone: pFN222K HaloTag(R) CMV-Blast BiBRET Vector
  Vector type: Mammalian Expression
  Selectable markers: Blasticidin
Growth in bacteria
  Bacterial resistance: Kanamycin, 50 μg/mL
  Growth temperature: 37°C
  Growth strain: DH5alpha
  Copy number: High Copy
Gene/Insert
  Gene/Insert name: SRSF1
  Species: H. sapiens (human)
  Mutation: None
  Entrez Gene: SRSF1 (a.k.a. ASF, NEDFBA, SF2, SF2p33, SFRS1, SRp30a)
  Promoter: CMV
  Tag / fusion protein: HaloTag (R) (C terminal on backbone)
  Cloning method: Other
Terms and licenses: Academic/Nonprofit Terms; Industry Terms
How to cite: SRSF1-HaloTag Vector was a gift from Promega Corporation (Addgene plasmid # 237012)
