[The description below was written by a language model from this plasmid's Addgene catalogue record and pLannotate feature annotations shown in this document.]
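Description:
SRSF1-HaloTag Vector is a 5,898 bp mammalian expression plasmid built on the pFN222K HaloTag CMV-Blast BiBRET backbone and designed to produce human SRSF1 fused at its C terminus to HaloTag. It is maintained in E. coli as a high-copy plasmid through a ColE1/pUC-type origin and is selected with kanamycin. The resistance comes from an nptII (neo) coding sequence driven by the synthetic bacterial EM7 promoter, and a single loxP site is annotated just upstream of that promoter. For selection in mammalian cells, a separate cassette on the opposite strand places the blasticidin S deaminase gene (BSD) under the SV40 enhancer/early promoter, terminated by a synthetic poly(A) signal.

The expression unit begins with the human CMV immediate-early enhancer and promoter. These are followed by a chimeric β-globin/immunoglobulin intron, which generally improves mRNA processing and expression, and by a T7 promoter that could allow in vitro transcription. The unmutated SRSF1 open reading frame encodes the serine/arginine-rich splicing factor also known as ASF/SF2, which regulates constitutive and alternative splicing. It is followed by a TEV protease recognition site and then HaloTag, so the tag can in principle be cleaved from the fusion. An SV40 poly(A) signal is annotated after the cassette, although on the reverse strand.

HaloTag is a modified bacterial dehalogenase that binds chloroalkane ligands covalently, so the fusion can be labelled with fluorescent ligands or captured on a resin. The backbone name suggests use as an energy acceptor in BRET-style proximity assays, but the record itself states only that the plasmid expresses the fusion protein in mammalian cells.
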