Features (pLannotate 1.2.2; 19 found; start..end, strand, type, name):
     61..182     -  polyA_signal   SV40 poly(A) signal: SV40 polyadenylation signal
    205..273     -  CDS            large T antigen (fragment): large T antigen from SV40 (simian virus 40)
    297..330     +  protein_bind   loxP: Cre-mediated recombination occurs in the 8-bp core sequence (GCATACAT). Cre recombinase
    340..387     +  promoter       EM7 promoter: synthetic bacterial promoter&nbsp
    419..1210    +  CDS            neo: KKA2_KLEPN - Also known as kan, nptII. Experimental evidence at protein level: Swiss-Prot protein existence level 1. Resistance to kanamycin, neomycin, paromomycin, ribostamycin, butirosin and gentamicin B. From Klebsiella pneumoniae.
   1371..1959    -  rep_origin     ori: high-copy-number ColE1/pMB1/pBR322/pUC origin of replication
   2085..2133    -  polyA_signal   poly(A) signal: synthetic polyadenylation signal
   2157..2555    -  CDS            BSD: blasticidin S deaminase; Aspergillus terreus BSD; confers resistance to blasticidin
   2586..2943    -  promoter       SV40 promoter: SV40 enhancer and early promoter
   3022..3103    -  polyA_signal   SV40 poly(A) signal: SV40 polyadenylation signal
   3126..3209    -  CDS            large T antigen (fragment): large T antigen from SV40 (simian virus 40)
   3274..3639    +  enhancer       CMV enhancer: human cytomegalovirus immediate early enhancer
   3641..3840    +  promoter       CMV promoter: human cytomegalovirus (CMV) immediate early promoter
   3979..4111    +  intron         chimeric intron: chimera between introns from human β-globin and immunoglobulin heavy chain genes
   4155..4173    +  promoter       T7 promoter: promoter for bacteriophage T7 RNA polymerase
   4187..4930    +  CDS            SRSF1: SRSF1_HUMAN - Also known as ASF, SF2, SF2P33, SFRS1. Experimental evidence at protein level: Swiss-Prot protein existence level 1. Plays a role in preventing exon skipping, ensuring the accuracy of splicing and regulating alternative splicing. Interacts with other spliceosomal components, via the RS domains, to form a bridge between the 5'- and 3'-splice site binding components, U1 snRNP and U2AF. Can stimulate binding of U1 snRNP to a 5'-splice site- containing pre-mRNA. Binds to purine-rich RNA sequences, either the octamer, 5'-RGAAGAAC-3' (r=A or G) or the decamers, AGGACAGAGC/AGGACGAAGC. B
   4952..4972    +  CDS            TEV site: tobacco etch virus (TEV) protease recognition and cleavage site
   4988..5871    +  CDS            HaloTag® (fragment): modified bacterial dehalogenase that forms covalent bonds with chloroalkane derivatives
   5882..12      +  misc_feature   MCS (fragment) (across the origin): pUC18/19 multiple cloning site
>Addgene plasmid #237012 | SRSF1-HaloTag Vector | depositor full sequence | sequence record 470975 | SRSF1-HaloTag Vector sequence 5898 bps
GGCATGCAAGCTGATTTGGCTGCTGCCACCGCTGAGCAAGGCCGCTTCGAGCAGACATGATAAGATACAT
TGATGAGTTTGGACAAACCACAACTAGAATGCAGTGAAAAAAATGCTTTATTTGTGAAATTTGTGATGCT
ATTGCTTTATTTGTAACCATTATAAGCTGCAATAAACAAGTTAACAACAACAATTGCATTCATTTTATGT
TTCAGGTTCAGGGGGAGATGTGGGAGGTTTTTTTAAGCAAGTAAAACCTCTACAAATGTGGTAAAATCTT
AATTAAGAATTCTAATATAACTTCGTATAGCATACATTATACGAAGTTATGGATCCACTGTTGACAATTA
ATCATCGGCATAGTATATCGGCATAGTATAATACGACAAGGTGAGGAACTAAACCCAGGAGGCAGATCAT
GATTGAACAAGATGGATTGCACGCAGGTTCTCCGGCCGCTTGGGTGGAGAGGCTATTCGGCTATGACTGG
GCACAACAGACAATCGGCTGCTCTGATGCCGCCGTGTTCCGGCTGTCAGCGCAGGGGCGCCCGGTTCTTT
TTGTCAAGACCGACCTGTCCGGTGCCCTGAATGAACTGCAGGACGAGGCAGCGCGGCTATCGTGGCTGGC
CACGACGGGCGTTCCTTGCGCAGCTGTGCTCGACGTTGTCACTGAAGCGGGAAGGGACTGGCTGCTATTG
GGCGAAGTGCCGGGGCAGGATCTCCTGTCATCTCACCTTGCTCCTGCCGAGAAAGTATCCATCATGGCTG
ATGCAATGCGGCGGCTGCATACGCTTGATCCGGCTACCTGCCCATTCGACCACCAAGCGAAACATCGCAT
CGAGCGAGCACGTACTCGGATGGAAGCCGGTCTTGTCGATCAGGATGATCTGGACGAAGAGCATCAGGGG
CTCGCGCCAGCCGAACTGTTCGCCAGGCTCAAGGCGCGCATGCCCGACGGCGAGGATCTCGTCGTGACCC
ATGGCGATGCCTGCTTGCCGAATATCATGGTGGAAAATGGCCGCTTTTCTGGATTCATCGACTGTGGCCG
GCTGGGTGTGGCGGACCGCTATCAGGACATAGCGTTGGCTACCCGTGATATTGCTGAAGAGCTTGGCGGC
GAATGGGCTGACCGCTTCCTCGTGCTTTACGGTATCGCCGCTCCCGATTCGCAGCGCATCGCCTTCTATC
GCCTTCTTGACGAGTTCTTCTGATTCGAAATGACCGACCAAGCGACGCCCAACCGGTATCAGCTCACTCA
AAGGCGGTAATACGGTTATCCACAGAATCAGGGGATAACGCAGGAAAGAACATGTGAGCAAAAGGCCAGC
AAAAGGCCAGGAACCGTAAAAAGGCCGCGTTGCTGGCGTTTTTCCATAGGCTCCGCCCCCCTGACGAGCA
TCACAAAAATCGACGCTCAAGTCAGAGGTGGCGAAACCCGACAGGACTATAAAGATACCAGGCGTTTCCC
CCTGGAAGCTCCCTCGTGCGCTCTCCTGTTCCGACCCTGCCGCTTACCGGATACCTGTCCGCCTTTCTCC
CTTCGGGAAGCGTGGCGCTTTCTCATAGCTCACGCTGTAGGTATCTCAGTTCGGTGTAGGTCGTTCGCTC
CAAGCTGGGCTGTGTGCACGAACCCCCCGTTCAGCCCGACCGCTGCGCCTTATCCGGTAACTATCGTCTT
GAGTCCAACCCGGTAAGACACGACTTATCGCCACTGGCAGCAGCCACTGGTAACAGGATTAGCAGAGCGA
GGTATGTAGGCGGTGCTACAGAGTTCTTGAAGTGGTGGCCTAACTACGGCTACACTAGAAGGACAGTATT
TGGTATCTGCGCTCTGCTGAAGCCAGTTACCTTCGGAAAAAGAGTTGGTAGCTCTTGATCCGGCAAACAA
ACCACCGCTGGTAGCGGTGGTTTTTTTGTTTGCAAGCAGCAGATTACGCGCAGAAAAAAAGGATTTCAAG
AAGATCCTTTGATCTTTTCTACGGGGTCTGACGCTCAGTGGAACGAAAACTCACGTTAAGGGATTTTGGT
CATGAGATTATCAAAAAGGATCTTCACCTAGATCCTTTTATAGTCCGGAATCGTCACACAAAAAACCAAC
ACACAGATGTAATGAAAATAAAGATATTTTATTGCGGCCATCGTGATGGCTAGAGTTTAGCCCTCCCACA
CATAACCAGAGGGCAGCAATTCACGAATCCCAACTGCCGTCGGCTGTCCATCACTGTCCTTCACTATGGC
TTTGATCCCAGGATGCAGATCGAGAAGCACCTGTCGGCACCGTCCGCAGGGGCTCAAGATGCCCCTGTTC
TCATTTCCGATCGCGACGATACAAGTCAGGTTGCCAGCTGCCGCAGCAGCAGCAGTGCCCAGCACCACGA
GTTCTGCACAAGGTCCCCCAGTAAAATGATATACATTGACACCAGTGAAGATGCGGCCGTCGCTAGAGAG
AGCTGCGCTGGCGACGCTGTAGTCTTCAGAGATGGGGATGCTGTTGATTGTAGCCGTTGCTCTTTCAATG
AGGGTGGATTCTTCTTGAGACAAAGGCTTGGCCATGGTGGCGCTAGTGTCAGAAGAATCGAGCTTTTTGC
AAAAGCCTAGGCCTCCAAAAAAGCCTCCTCACTACTTCTGGAATAGCTCAGAGGCCGAGGCGGCCTCGGC
CTCTGCATAAATAAAAAAAATTAGTCAGCCATGGGGCGGAGAATGGGCGGAACTGGGCGGAGTTAGGGGC
GGGATGGGCGGAGTTAGGGGCGGGACTATGGTTGCTGACTAATTGAGATGCATGCTTTGCATACTTCTGC
CTGCTGGGGAGCCTGGGGACTTTCCACACCTGGTTGCTGACTAATTGAGATGCATGCTTTGCATACTTCT
GCCTGCTGGGGAGCCTGGGGACTTTCCACACCCTAACTGACACACATTCCACAGCTGGTTCTTTCCGCCT
CAGAAGGTACCTAACCAAGTTCCTCTTTCAGAGGTTATTTCAGGCCATGGTGCTGCGCAAGACGCGTTAA
TTAAGACGTCGGCAGTGAAAAAAATGCTTTATTTGTGAAATTTGTGATGCTATTGCTTTATTTGTAACCA
TTATAAGCTGCAATAAACAAGTTAACAACAACAATTGCATTCATTTTATGTTTCAGGTTCAGGGGGAGGT
GTGGGAGGTTTTTTAAAGCAAGTAAAACCTCTACAAATGTGGTATGGCTGATTATGATCCGCGGCCGCAA
TACGTCGACGTTATCAGCTGACTTCGTACGAGAGCCTAGGATTATGGCGCGCCACTAGTTATTAATAGTA
ATCAATTACGGGGTCATTAGTTCATAGCCCATATATGGAGTTCCGCGTTACATAACTTACGGTAAATGGC
CCGCCTGGCTGACCGCCCAACGACCCCCGCCCATTGACGTCAATAATGACGTATGTTCCCATAGTAACGC
CAATAGGGACTTTCCATTGACGTCAATGGGTGGAGTATTTACGGTAAACTGCCCACTTGGCAGTACATCA
AGTGTATCATATGCCAAGTCCGCCCCCTATTGACGTCAATGACGGTAAATGGCCCGCCTGGCATTATGCC
CAGTACATGACCTTACGGGACTTTCCTACTTGGCAGTACATCTACGTATTAGTCATCGCTATTACCATGG
TGATGCGGTTTTGGCAGTACACCAATGGGCGTGGATAGCGGTTTGACTCACGGGGATTTCCAAGTCTCCA
CCCCATTGACGTCAATGGGAGTTTGTTTTGGCACCAAAATCAACGGGACTTTCCAAAATGTCGTAATAAC
CCCGCCCCGTTGACGCAAATGGGCGGTAGGCGTGTACGGTGGGAGGTCTATATAAGCAGAGCTGGTTTAG
TGAACCGTCAGATCACTAGAAGCTTTATTGCGGTAGTTTATCACAGTTAAATTGCTAACGCAGTCAGTGC
TTCTGACACAACAGTCTCGAACTTAAGCTGCAGAAGTTGGTCGTGAGGCACTGGGCAGGTAAGTATCAAG
GTTACAAGACAGGTTTAAGGAGACCAATAGAAACTGGGCTTGTCGAGACAGAGAAGACTCTTGCGTTTCT
GATAGGCACCTATTGGTCTTACTGACATCCACTTTGCCTTTCTCTCCACAGGTGTCCACTCCCAGTTCAA
TTACAGCTCTTAAGGCTAGAGTATTAATACGACTCACTATAGGGCTAGCGATCGCCATGTCGGGAGGTGG
TGTGATTCGTGGCCCCGCAGGGAACAACGATTGCCGCATCTACGTGGGTAACTTACCTCCAGACATCCGA
ACCAAGGACATTGAGGACGTGTTCTACAAATACGGCGCTATCCGCGACATCGACCTCAAGAATCGCCGCG
GGGGACCGCCCTTCGCCTTCGTTGAGTTCGAGGACCCGCGAGACGCGGAAGACGCGGTGTATGGTCGCGA
CGGCTATGATTACGATGGGTACCGTCTGCGGGTGGAGTTTCCTCGAAGCGGCCGTGGAACAGGCCGAGGC
GGCGGCGGGGGTGGAGGTGGCGGAGCTCCCCGAGGTCGCTATGGCCCCCCATCCAGGCGGTCTGAAAACA
GAGTGGTTGTCTCTGGACTGCCTCCAAGTGGAAGTTGGCAGGATTTAAAGGATCACATGCGTGAAGCAGG
TGATGTATGTTATGCTGATGTTTACCGAGATGGCACTGGTGTCGTGGAGTTTGTACGGAAAGAAGATATG
ACCTATGCAGTTCGAAAACTGGATAACACTAAGTTTAGATCTCATGAGGGAGAAACTGCCTACATCCGGG
TTAAAGTTGATGGGCCCAGAAGTCCAAGTTATGGAAGATCTCGATCTCGAAGCCGTAGTCGTAGCAGAAG
CCGTAGCAGAAGCAACAGCAGGAGTCGCAGTTACTCCCCAAGGAGAAGCAGAGGATCACCACGCTATTCT
CCCCGTCATAGCAGATCTCGCTCTCGTACAGTTTCTCTCGAGCCAACCACTGAGGATCTGTACTTTCAGA
GCGATAACGATGGATCCGAAATCGGTACTGGCTTTCCATTCGACCCCCATTATGTGGAAGTCCTGGGCGA
GCGCATGCACTACGTCGATGTTGGTCCGCGCGATGGCACCCCTGTGCTGTTCCTGCACGGTAACCCGACC
TCCTCCTACGTGTGGCGCAACATCATCCCGCATGTTGCACCGACCCATCGCTGCATTGCTCCAGACCTGA
TCGGTATGGGCAAATCCGACAAACCAGACCTGGGTTATTTCTTCGACGACCACGTCCGCTTCATGGATGC
CTTCATCGAAGCCCTGGGTCTGGAAGAGGTCGTCCTGGTCATTCACGACTGGGGCTCCGCTCTGGGTTTC
CACTGGGCCAAGCGCAATCCAGAGCGCGTCAAAGGTATTGCATTTATGGAGTTCATCCGCCCTATCCCGA
CCTGGGACGAATGGCCAGAATTTGCCCGCGAGACCTTCCAGGCCTTCCGCACCACCGACGTCGGCCGCAA
GCTGATCATCGATCAGAACGTTTTTATCGAGGGTACGCTGCCGATGGGTGTCGTCCGCCCGCTGACTGAA
GTCGAGATGGACCATTACCGCGAGCCGTTCCTGAATCCTGTTGACCGCGAGCCACTGTGGCGCTTCCCAA
ACGAGCTGCCAATCGCCGGTGAGCCAGCGAACATCGTCGCGCTGGTCGAAGAATACATGGACTGGCTGCA
CCAGTCCCCTGTCCCGAAGCTGCTGTTCTGGGGCACCCCAGGCGTTCTGATCCCACCGGCCGAAGCCGCT
CGCCTGGCCAAAAGCCTGCCTAACTGCAAGGCTGTGGACATCGGCCCGGGTCTGAATCTGCTGCAAGAAG
ACAACCCGGACCTGATCGGCAGCGAGATCGCGCGCTGGCTGTCTACTCTGGAGATTTCCGGTTAATAGAA
TTCTAGAGTCGACCTGCA
